>Addgene plasmid #241789 | pDS_TempRecording | addgene full sequence | sequence record 486035 | Addgene NGS Result
AAAAAGGAAAGATGTAGTGGCAAACCTCACTCACGATGCCAACCCCCCGCAAACCCGGGCCATTGACCCT
GGTGATGCGCCGCTTTCCGCACCGGAAACCTCACCCGTTCCAACCGTCGAAAAAATTTCGTGGGCGGGTC
TTCGACCATCTTGAATCCGCTCCGGCCCCTTCCGATTTCCGCTGCGGGAGGGCAGACCTCCCGGTTCTTT
CAAATGGAGGAAGACGAAAGCGTCGTTCCAGTCGTTCGGCATTCCGGGCCAGCTGGAAGTCATCAAGAAG
GCGCTGGATCACGTGCGCGTCGGCGTGGTCATCACCGATCCCGCGCTGGAAGATAACCCGATCGTCTACG
TGAACCAGGGCTTCGTGCAGATGACCGGCTACGAGACCGAGGAAATCCTGGGCAAGAACGCGCGCTTCCT
CCAGGGGAAGCACACCGATCCGGCGGAAGTGGACAACATCCGCACCGCGCTGCAAAATAAAGAACCGGTC
ACCGTGCAGATCCAGAACTACAAGAAGGACGGCACGATGTTCTGGAACGAACTGAACATCGATCCGATGG
AAATCGAGGATAAGACGTATTTCGTCGGCATCCAGAACGACATCACCAAGCAGAAGGAATATGAAAAGCT
GCTCTAAAATAACCCCTTGGGGCCTCTAAACGGGTCTTGAGGGGTTTTTTGCGGCATTTGAGAAGCACAC
GGTCACACTGCTTCCGGTAGTCAATAAACCGGTAAACCAGCAATAGACATAAGCGGCTATTTAACGACCC
TGCCCTGAACCGACGACCGGGTCGAATTTGCTTTCGAATTTCTGCCATTCATCCGCTTATTATCACTTAT
TCAGGCGTAGCAACCAGGCGTTTAAGGGCACCAATAACTGCCTTAAAAAAATTACGCCCCGCCCTGCCAC
TCATCGCAGTACGGCCTATTGGTTAAAAAATGAGCTGATTTAACAAAAATTTAACGCGAATTTTAGGAGG
AAGAGCTCACTCATTAGGCACCCCAGGCCCGGAATTGCCAGCTGGGGCGCCCTCTGGTAAGGTTGGGAAG
CCCTGCAAAGTAAACTGGATGGCTTTCTTGCCGCCAAGGATCTGATGGCGCAGGGGATCAAGATCTGATC
AAGAGACAGGATGAGGATCGTTTCGCATGATTGAACAAGATGGATTGCACGCAGGTTCTATGTTTACCAT
CGACGAGATGCTGAGCAAGAACAACCAACGTCTGGCGTTCGAACACTTTGCGACCAAAAACGACGGTTGC
GGCCCGGACGGTATGCACGTTAGCGAACTGGAGAAGTACTGGCGTATGAATCACGACCAGATCATTAGCG
ATCTGAAGAACCAGGAATACCAGCCGGGTATTATCCTGATTCGTGAGCACATGAATAAAACCGGCAAACG
CCGTAATATCGCGAGCCTGAACGTTATTGATCGTTTCATTACCCGTCTGCTGAGCCAGAAACTGAACCGT
TATCTGGCGCCGATTTTCTGCGAGAACAGCTATGCGTACCAGGACAGCAAAGGCGTTATGCCGGCGGTTC
TGAAAGCGAAGGAGTACGTTGAGCTGGGTATGCGTCACGTGATTGAAATCGATCTGAAAAACTACTTTGA
CACCATTCCGCTGGAAAACCTGATCCCGGAGATCGAACGCTACATCACCGATGAGGCGGTTCTGCATCTG
ATCAAGCAATACCTGTTTTGCGATATTAGCTTCGAGGGCAAAATCAGCCGTAAAACCCAAGGTATCGTTC
AAGGTAACGCGATCAGCCCGATCCTGAGCAACCTGTACCTGAACGACTTCGACAAGGAACTGGACGAGAG
CAAGCTGTGCTGGATTCGTTACGCGGACAATATCTACATCTATATGGATAGCTATGAGAAGGCGCTGCTG
GTGTATAGCGAGCTGACCGAGCGTCTGGAGCGTCGCAAGCTGACCGTTAACAAGGAGAAAAGCGGCGTTT
TTGATGTGAGCACCCGTAGCATTCTGGGCTACGACATCCTGATTCGTAACAAGAAAGTGGACGTTCGTAA
GCATATTTACAAAAGCGTTAATCAGTACAGCAACTGGCACGATAGCCGCCTGGAGTTTATCAACGGTCGT
TACCACATCACCAGCGATGGCATCCTGAATCGCCAAGACTTCGGCCTGCTGTTCGAGAATGAGCAGAAAA
AACACTACATCCCGGTTGAGGTTAGCGATCAGCTGAACATCTACGGTAATGTTACCCTGGCGAGCAATGT
GCTGCAAAGTTTCAGCAACCGCGAAATCAAAGTGAGCTTCTTCGACAAGTATGGTCGTCTGATTGGTAGC
TTCCTGCCGGAAAAAACCAAGAAAAGCGCGGAGATCATTCTGGTGCAGAGCAAGAACTATCTGAACGAAG
ATGTGCGTATGGATACCGCGCGCCGTATGGAAATTGCGGGTCTGCACAACATCCGTGCGAATCTGCGCTA
CTACGATAAGAAACACAAGGGCGACTTTAAAGAGAAGGTTGACGCGATTAGCGGCTACATTGACGCGCTG
AACCGTGCGCCGAGCGTTAATGATATGATGCTGCTGGAAGCGAAAGCGCGCCAACTGTATTATACCTGTT
TTAACCAAATCCTGGAAACCAGCGACTTCCAGTTCGAAAAGCGTACCAAGCGTCCGCCGAAAGATGCGAT
CAATGCGTGCATTAGCTTCGGCAATACCCTGCTGTATAATCTATTTGTGAATATTATCTGGAAGAAGGGT
CTGGACCCGCGCTTTGGCGTTGTTCACGCGAGCAACAAACGCAATCAAAGCCTGAACCTGGACTTCGCGG
ACATCTTTAAACCGATCGTGATTGACCGCATTATCTTCACCATGATCAATAAGAAAATGCTGACCCTGCT
GACCGATTTTGAAACCAGCAACCAGGGTGTGTATCTGAGCCGTGAGGGCAAGAACATCTTCCTGCAAATG
TACGAGGAGAAGCTGAAAAGCCGCATTACCATCAAGGGTAAAGAGATGAGCTATTACCAGCTGCTGGAGA
GCGAAGTGCAGAATTACAAGAATTTCATTCTGACCGGCGAAACCTATAAACCGTATAAGTATTATTAACG
TACGTTAACTTTAAGAAGGAGAACTTAAGATGTATGTTATCCTGGTGTACGACATCCACCAGAAGCGTGT
TGGTAAAGCGCTGAAAATCTGCCGTAAGTACCTGATCCACATCCAAAAGAGCGTGTTCGAAGGCAACATC
ACCGAGAGCAAACTGAAGGCGCTGAAAGAGGAACTGGGTCACCTGATTGACACCCAGATGGATAGCGTGA
TTATCTACCACCTGGACAGCGTTAAGTACACCAAAAAGGAGCAGATCGGTATTGTGCAGAGCACCAGCAA
TGTGATCTAACTCGAGATCCGGCTGCTAACAAAGCCCGAAAGGAAGCTGAGTTGGCTGCTGCCACCGCTG
AGCAATAACTAGCATAACCCCTTGGGGCCTCTAAACGGGTCTTGAGGGGTTTTTTGCTGAAAGGAGGAAC
TATATCCGGATACCAGGTGCGGGGAAGCTTATGTTCCATAGCAAAAAGTCGGTCAGTCTCGTGGCTGAAA
TCATGAGTTCCACAAAATGGCTGAAATTCAAGGAAAATCAGGAATCTCAGAAAAACGATCGACCGACTTT
TTCGATAAAATGGTTGCAAAAATGAGAAAAATCTGATTTAATAGAATCTGAAAACAGCGGAAATGCTGTT
GTCGTACTTTACCTAAAAGGAATTGAAACGTCCCGCGGCCGCTATTCTTTTGATTTATAAGGGATTTTGC
CGATTTCGGCCTATTGGTCGCTTTCCAGTCGGGAAACCTGTCGTGCCAGCTGCATTAATGAATCGGCCAA
CGCGCGGGGAGAGGCGGTTTGCGTATTGGGCGCATGCATAAAAACTGTTGTAATTCATTAAGCATTCTGC
CGACATGGAAGCCATCACAAACGGCATGATGAACCTGAATCGCCAGCGGCATCAGCACCTTGTCGCCTTG
CGTATAATATTTGCCCATGGTGAAAACGGGGGCGAAGAAGTTGTCCATATTGGCCACGTTTAAATCAAAA
CTGGTGAAACTCACCCAGGGATTGGCTGAGACGAAAAACATATTCTCAATAAACCCTTTAGGGAAATAGG
CCAGGTTTTCACCGTAACACGCCACATCTTGCGAATATATGTGTAGAAACTGCCGGAAATCGTCGTGGTA
TTCACTCCAGAGCGATGAAAACGTTTCAGTTTGCTCATGGAAAACGGTGTAACAAGGGTGAACACTATCC
CATATCACCAGCTCACCGTCTTTCATTGCCATACGGAATTCCGGATGAGCATTCATCAGGCGGGCAAGAA
TGTGAATAAAGGCCGGATAAAACTTGTGCTTATTTTTCTTTACGGTCTTTAAAAAGGCCGTAATATCCAG
CTGAACGGTCTGGTTATAGGTACATTGAGCAACTGACTGAAATGCCTCAAAATGTTCTTTACGATGCCAT
TGGGATATATCAACGGTGGTATATCCAGTGATTTTTTTCTCCATTTTAGCTTCCTTAGCTCCTGAAAATC
TCGATAACTCAAAAAATACGCCCGGTAGTGATCTTATTTCATTATGGTGAAAGTTGGAACCTCTTACGTG
CCGATCAACGTCTCATTTTCGCCAAAAGTTGGCCCAGGGCTTCCCGGTATCAACAGGGACACCAGGATTT
ATTTATTCTGCGAAGTGATCTTCCGTCACAGGTATTTATTCGAAGACGAAAGGTCCTCGTGATACGCCTA
TTTTTATAGGTTAATGATCGCCATGTAAGCCCACTGCAAGCTACCTGCTTTCTCTTTGCGCTTGCGTTTT
CCCTTGTCCAGATAGCCCAGTAGCTGACATTCATCCCAGGTGGCACTTTTCGGGGAAATGTGCGCGCCCG
CGTTCCTGCTGGCGCTGGGCCTGTTTCTGGCGCTGGACTTCCCGCTGTTCCGTCAGCAGCTTTTCGCCCA
CGGCCTTGATGATCGCGGCGGCCTTGGCCTGCATATCCCGATTCAACGGCCCCAGGGCGTCCAGAACGGG
CTTCAGGCGCTCCCGAAGGTCTCGGGCCGTCTCTTGGGCTTGATCGGCCTTCTTGCGCATCTCACGCGCT
CCTGCGGCGGCCTGTAGGGCAGGCTCATACCCCTGCCGAACCGCTTTTGTCAGCCGGTCGGCCACGGCTT
CCGGCGTCTCAACGCGCTTTGAGATTCCCAGCTTTTCGGCCAATCCCTGCGGTGCATAGGCGCGTGGCTC
GACCGCTTGCGGGCTGATGGTGACGTGGCCCACTGGTGGCCGCTCCAGGGCCTCGTAGAACGCCTGAATG
CGCGTGTGACGTGCCTTGCTGCCCTCGATGCCCCGTTGCAGCCCTAGATCGGCCACAGCGGCCGCAAACG
TGGTCTGGTCGCGGGTCATCTGCGCTTTGTTGCCGATGAACTCCTTGGCCGACAGCCTGCCGTCCTGCGT
CAGCGGCACCACGAACGCGGTCATGTGCGGGCTGGTTTCGTCACGGTGGATGCTGGCCGTCACGATGCGA
TCCGCCCCGTACTTGTCCGCCAGCCACTTGTGCGCCTTCTCGAAGAACGCCGCCTGCTGTTCTTGGCTGG
CCGACTTCCACCATTCCGGGCTGGCCGTCATGACGTACTCGACCGCCAACACAGCGTCCTTGCGCCGCTT
CTCTGGCAGCAACTCGCGCAGTCGGCCCATCGCTTCATCGGTGCTGCTGGCCGCCCAGTGCTCGTTCTCT
GGCGTCCTGCTGGCGTCAGCGTTGGGCGTCTCGCGCTCGCGGTAGGCGTGCTTGAGACTGGCCGCCACGT
TGCCCATTTTCGCCAGCTTCTTGCATCGCATGATCGCGTATGCCGCCATGCCTGCCCCTCCCTTTTGGTG
TCCAACCGGCTCGACGGGGGCAGCGCAAGGCGGTGCCTCCGGCGGGCCACTCAATGCTTGAGTATACTCA
CTAGACTTTGCTTCGCAAAGTCGTGACCGCCTACGGCGGCTGCGGCGCCCTACGGGCTTGCTCTCCGGGC
TTCGCCCTGCGCGGTCGCTGCGCTCCCTTGCCAGCCCGTGGATATGTGGATGATGGCCGCGAGCGGCCAC
CGACTGGCTCGCTTCGCTCGGCCCGTGGACAACCCTGCTGGACAAGCTGATGGACAGGCTGCGCCTGCCC
ACGAGCTTGACCACAGGGATTGCCCACCGGCTACCCAGCCTTCGACCACATACCCACCGGCTCCAACTGC
GCGGCCTGCGGCCTTGCCCCATCAATTTTTTTAATTTTCTCTGGGGAAAAGCCTCCGGCCTGCGGCCTGC
GCGCTTCGCTTGCCGGTTGGACACCAAGTGGAAGGCGGGTCAAGGCTCGCGCAGCGACCGCGCAGCGGCT
TGGCCTTGACGCGCCTGGAACGACCCAAGCCTATGCGAGTGGGGGCAGTCGAAGGGCGAAGCCCGCCCGC
CTGCCCCCCGAGCCTCACGGCGGCGAGTGCGGGGGTTCCAAGGGGGCAGCGCCACCTTGGGCAAGGCCGA
AGGCCGCGCAGTCGATCAACAAGCCCCGGAGGGGCCACTTTTTGCCGGAGGGGGAGCCGCGCCGAAGGCG
TGGGGGAACCCCGCAGGGGTGCCCTTCTTTGGGCACCAAAGAACTAGATATAGGGCGAAATGCGAAAGAC
TTAAAAATCAACAACTTAAAAAAGGGGGGTACGCAACAGCTCATTGCGGCACCCCCCGCAATAGCTCATT
GCGTAGGTTAAAGAAAATCTGTAATTGACTGCCACTTTTACGCAACGCATAATTGTTGTCGCGCTGCCGA
AAAGTTGCAGCTGATTGCGCATGGTGCCGCAACCGTGCGGCACCCCTACCGCATGGAGATAAGCATGGCC
ACGCAGTCCAGAGAAATCGGCATTCAAGCCAAGAACAAGCCCGGTCACTGGGTGCAAACGGAACGCAAAG
CGCATGAGGCGTGGGCCGGGCTTATTGCGAGGAAACCCACGGCGGCAATGCTGCTGCATCACCTCGTGGC
GCAGATGGGCCACCAGAACGCCGTGGTGGTCAGCCAGAAGACACTTTCCAAGCTCATCGGACGTTCTTTG
CGGACGGTCCAATACGCAGTCAAGGACTTGGTGGCCGAGCGCTGGATCTCCGTCGTGAAGCTCAACGGCC
CCGGCACCGTGTCGGCCTACGTGGTCAATGACCGCGTGGCGTGGGGCCAGCCCCGCGACCAGTTGCGCCT
GTCGGTGTTCAGTGCCGCCGTGGTGGTTGATCACGACGACCAGGACGAATCGCTGTTGGGGCATGGCGAC
CTGCGCCGCATCCCGACCCTGTATCCGGGCGAGCAGCAACTACCGACCGGCCCCGGCGAGGAGCCGCCCA
GCCAGCCCGGCATTCCGGGCATGGAACCAGACCTGCCAGCCTTGATCGAAACGGAGGAATGGGAACGGCG
CGGGCAGCAGCGCCTGCCGATGCCCGATGAGCCGTGTTTTCTGGACGATGGCGAGCCGTTGGAGCCGCCG
ACACGGGTCACGCTGCCGCGCCGGTAGCACTTGGGTTGCGCAGCAACCCGTAAGTGCGCTGTTCCAGACT
ATCGGCTGTAGCCGCCTCGCCGCCCTATACCTTGTCTGCCTCCCCGCGTTGCGTCGCGGTGCATGGAGCC
GGGCCACCTCGACCTGAATGGAAGCCGGCGGCACCTCGCTAACGGATTCACCGTTTTTATCAGGCTCTGG
GAGGCAGAATAAATGATCATATCGTCAATTATTACCTCCACGGGGAGAGCCTGAGCAAACTGGCCTCATT
TGAAGGGTATTTGCTGGA
Features (pLannotate 1.2.2; 18 found; start..end, strand, type, name):
    230..634     +  CDS            pfyP (fragment): PHOT_BACSU - Also known as ytvA. Experimental evidence at protein level: Swiss-Prot protein existence level 1. Exhibits the same spectroscopical features and blue-light induced photochemistry as plants phototropins, with the reversible formation of a blue-shifted photoproduct, assigned to an FMN-cysteine thiol adduct. Although it is a positive regulator in the activation of the environmental signaling branch of the general stress transcription factor sigma-B, its precise role is undetermined. From Bacillus subtilis (strain 168).
    639..681     +  terminator     T7 terminator (fragment): transcription terminator for bacteriophage T7 RNA polymerase
    891..922     -  CDS            CmR (fragment): chloramphenicol acetyltransferase confers resistance to chloramphenicol
    922..975     +  rep_origin     M13 ori (fragment): M13 bacteriophage origin of replication; arrow indicates direction of (+) strand synthesis
   1005..1115    +  CDS            tnpA (fragment): TN5P_ECOLX - Also known as tnp. Experimental evidence at protein level: Swiss-Prot protein existence level 1. Mediates transposition of transposon Tn5 by a 'cut and paste' mechanism. First, the monomeric transposase binds the 19 bp inverted DNA repeats flanking the transposon. Then, dimerization of the DNA- bound transposase creates a synaptic DNA complex. After nicking of the first DNA strand, excision of the transposon proceeds through a series of intermediates. The transposase then mediates the insertion of the transposon at a new site by strand transfer. The activity of the wild- type tran
   1147..1179    +  CDS            NeoR/KanR (fragment): aminoglycoside phosphotransferase confers resistance to neomycin, kanamycin, and G418 (Geneticin®)
   3085..3102    +  RBS            RBS (fragment): efficient ribosome binding site from bacteriophage T7 gene 10 (Olins and Rangwala, 1989)
   3110..3343    +  CDS            cas2 (fragment): CAS2_THEMA - Experimental evidence at protein level: Swiss-Prot protein existence level 1. CRISPR (clustered regularly interspaced short palindromic repeat), is an adaptive immune system that provides protection against mobile genetic elements (viruses, transposable elements and conjugative plasmids). CRISPR clusters contain sequences complementary to antecedent mobile elements and target invading nucleic acids. CRISPR clusters are transcribed and processed into CRISPR RNA (crRNA). Involved in the integration of spacer DNA into the CRISPR cassette (By similarity). Functions as a ssRNA-specific
   3382..3431    +  CDS            SET1 (fragment): solubility-enhancement tag derived from T7 phage gene 10B
   3439..3486    +  terminator     T7 terminator: transcription terminator for bacteriophage T7 RNA polymerase
   3752..3798    +  rep_origin     f1 ori (fragment): f1 bacteriophage origin of replication; arrow indicates direction of (+) strand synthesis
   3799..3883    -  CDS            lacI (fragment): lac repressor; lacI; The lac repressor binds to the lac operator to inhibit transcription in E. coli. This inhibition can be relieved by adding lactose or isopropyl-β-D-thiogalactopyranoside (IPTG).
   3894..4524    -  CDS            CmR (fragment): chloramphenicol acetyltransferase; cat; confers resistance to chloramphenicol
   4525..4627    -  promoter       cat promoter: promoter of the E. coli cat gene encoding chloramphenicol acetyltransferase
   4767..4919    -  CDS            tnpA (fragment): TN5P_ECOLX - Also known as tnp. Experimental evidence at protein level: Swiss-Prot protein existence level 1. Mediates transposition of transposon Tn5 by a 'cut and paste' mechanism. First, the monomeric transposase binds the 19 bp inverted DNA repeats flanking the transposon. Then, dimerization of the DNA- bound transposase creates a synaptic DNA complex. After nicking of the first DNA strand, excision of the transposon proceeds through a series of intermediates. The transposase then mediates the insertion of the transposon at a new site by strand transfer. The activity of the wild- type tran
   6083..6854    +  rep_origin     pBBR1 oriV: replication origin of the broad-host-range plasmid pBBR1 from Bordetella bronchiseptica; requires the pBBR1 Rep protein for replication
   6855..7517    +  CDS            pBBR1 Rep: replication protein for the broad-host-range plasmid pBBR1 from Bordetella bronchiseptica
   7578..7647    +  CDS            TcR (fragment): tetracycline efflux protein; tet; confers resistance to tetracycline
