[The description below was written by a language model from this plasmid's Addgene catalogue record and pLannotate feature annotations shown in this document.]
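Description:
pDS_TempRecording is a 7,788-nt bacterial expression and synthetic biology plasmid built on the broad-host-range pBBR1MCS backbone. It replicates autonomously through the pBBR1 oriV together with its cognate Rep protein, a system that functions in many Gram-negative bacteria besides E. coli. This fits the record's listing of Dinoroseobacter shibae as the associated species and the marine biofilm context of the source work. Selection is by chloramphenicol, with a chloramphenicol acetyltransferase gene driven by the cat promoter. The remaining short hits to Tn5 transposase, NeoR/KanR, TcR, lacI and f1/M13 origins are small fragments, most likely backbone remnants rather than functional elements.

The payload, assembled by Gibson cloning, combines three parts named in the catalogue entry: FBFP, a Cas1-Cas2-RT module and a CRISPR array. The FBFP reporter appears in the annotation as a fragment matching the Bacillus subtilis YtvA LOV-domain photoreceptor, the family from which flavin-binding fluorescent proteins are derived, and it is followed by a T7 terminator fragment. Further downstream, a T7 gene 10-type ribosome binding site precedes a Cas2-like coding region that ends at a second T7 terminator. The long unannotated stretch ahead of it may hold the reverse transcriptase-Cas1 coding sequence, though the feature table does not identify it, nor does it locate the CRISPR array.

In such systems, RT-Cas1 and Cas2 acquire spacers from cellular RNA and integrate them into the array, leaving a DNA record of transcriptional activity. The stated purpose is transcriptional recording coupled to a temperature sensor. However, neither the temperature-responsive element nor the promoters driving the reporter and the Cas genes are identified in the record.
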