Addgene plasmid #241789: pDS_TempRecording
Purpose: pBBR1MCS replicative vector for Cas1-Cas2-RT and Spacer for transcriptional recording with a temperature sensor
Depositing lab: Marc Güell. Depositing organization: Universitat Pompeu Fabra. Publication: Engineered Marine Biofilms for Ocean Environment Monitoring. Nevot G, Pol Cros M, Toloza L, Campama-Sanz N, Artigues-Lleixa M, Aguilera L, Guell M. ACS Synth Biol. 2025 Jun 22. doi: 10.1021/acssynbio.5c00192. PubMed 40545707.
Backbone
  Vector backbone: pBBR1MCS
  Vector type: Bacterial Expression, Synthetic Biology
Growth in bacteria
  Bacterial resistance: Chloramphenicol, 25 μg/mL
  Growth temperature: 37°C
  Growth strain: DH5alpha
  Copy number: Unknown
Gene/Insert
  Gene/Insert name: FBFP, Cas1-Cas2-RT_and CRISPR Array
  Species: Dinoroseobacter Shibae
  Mutation: WT
  Cloning method: Gibson Cloning
Terms and licenses: Academic/Nonprofit Terms; Industry Terms: Not Available to Industry
How to cite: pDS_TempRecording was a gift from Marc Güell (Addgene plasmid # 241789 ; http://n2t.net/addgene:241789 ; RRID:Addgene_241789)
